Addgene plasmid #225677: pLVX-EGFP-HOTag3
Purpose: (Empty Backbone) Used to generate stable cell lines that express EGFP-HOTag3. This plasmid serves as a control for pLVX-PERK(LD)-EGFP-HOTag3.
Depositing lab: Likun Wang. Depositing organization: Institute of Biophysics, Chinese Academy of Sciences. Publication: Deciphering ER stress-unfolded protein response relationship by visualizing unfolded proteins in the ER. Xu F, Wang L. Cell Rep. 2024 Jun 25;43(6):114358. doi: 10.1016/j.celrep.2024.114358. Epub 2024 Jun 11. PubMed 38865243.
Backbone
  Vector backbone: pLVX
  Backbone manufacturer: addgene
  Backbone size (bp): 8007
  Vector type: Mammalian Expression, Lentiviral
  Selectable markers: Puromycin
Growth in bacteria
  Bacterial resistance: Ampicillin, 100 μg/mL
  Growth temperature: 37°C
  Growth strain: NEB Stable
  Copy number: Unknown
Terms and licenses: Academic/Nonprofit Terms; Industry Terms: Not Available to Industry
How to cite: pLVX-EGFP-HOTag3 was a gift from Likun Wang (Addgene plasmid # 225677 ; http://n2t.net/addgene:225677 ; RRID:Addgene_225677)
