[The description below was written by a language model from this plasmid's Addgene catalogue record and pLannotate feature annotations shown in this document.]
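Description:
pLVX-EGFP-HOTag3 is an HIV-1-based lentiviral transfer plasmid on the pLVX backbone, intended for making stable mammalian cell lines that express EGFP fused to HOTag3. In bacteria it is maintained through a high-copy ColE1/pUC-type origin and selected with ampicillin via the β-lactamase gene. Remnants of a lac promoter/operator region and an SV40 polyadenylation signal also lie in the plasmid backbone, outside the viral segment.

The viral segment is bounded by two HIV-1 LTR annotations. It carries the Ψ packaging signal with an adjoining gag fragment, the Rev response element for Rev-dependent nuclear export of the genomic RNA, and the cPPT/CTS, which aids nuclear import in transduced cells. Sequences annotated as nef fragments sit immediately upstream of each LTR annotation. Within this frame the CMV enhancer and promoter drive the EGFP coding sequence, which follows a remnant of the multiple cloning site. The automated annotation does not label HOTag3, but an unannotated stretch between EGFP and the next promoter could accommodate it, which fits the order of parts in the construct name. HOTag3 is generally known as a short homo-oligomerising coiled-coil tag used to build multivalent fluorescent reporters. A separate mouse PGK promoter expresses puromycin N-acetyltransferase so that transduced cells can be selected, and a WPRE downstream enhances transcript stability and expression.

According to the record, the plasmid is listed as an empty backbone and serves as the control for pLVX-PERK(LD)-EGFP-HOTag3. It provides the EGFP-HOTag3 module without the PERK portion named in that companion construct, in work aimed at visualising unfolded proteins in the endoplasmic reticulum during ER stress.
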