Features (pLannotate 1.2.2; 24 found; start..end, strand, type, name):
    377..634     +  LTR            5' LTR (truncated): truncated 5' long terminal repeat (LTR) from HIV-1
    681..806     +  misc_feature   HIV-1 Ψ: packaging signal of human immunodeficiency virus type 1
    790..1128    +  CDS            HIV-1 gag (fragment): gag protein from human immunodeficiency virus 1; gag
   1303..1536    +  misc_feature   RRE: The Rev response element (RRE) of HIV-1 allows for Rev-dependent mRNA export from the nucleus to the cytoplasm.
   1913..2013    +  CDS            Rev (fragment): human immunodeficiency virus 1 (HIV-1) Rev protein; rev; enhances nuclear export of unspliced and incompletely spliced viral mRNAs
   2028..2143    +  misc_feature   cPPT/CTS: central polypurine tract and central termination sequence of HIV-1 (lacking the first T)
   2201..2504    +  enhancer       CMV enhancer: human cytomegalovirus immediate early enhancer
   2505..2708    +  promoter       CMV promoter: human cytomegalovirus (CMV) immediate early promoter
   2793..2820    +  misc_feature   MCS (fragment): multiple cloning site
   2923..3633    +  CDS            EGFP: EGFP is a basic (constitutively fluorescent) green fluorescent protein published in 1996, derived from Aequorea victoria. It is reported to be a rapidly-maturing weak dimer with moderate acid sensitivity.
   3873..4372    +  promoter       PGK promoter: mouse phosphoglycerate kinase 1 promoter
   4393..4992    +  CDS            PuroR: puromycin N-acetyltransferase; pac from Streptomyces alboniger; confers resistance to puromycin
   5006..5594    +  misc_feature   WPRE: woodchuck hepatitis virus posttranscriptional regulatory element
   5611..6129    +  CDS            nef (fragment): NEF_HV1BR - Experimental evidence at protein level: Swiss-Prot protein existence level 1. Extracellular Nef protein targets CD4(+) T-lymphocytes for apoptosis by interacting with CXCR4 surface receptors (PubMed:14990729). From Human immunodeficiency virus type 1 group M subtype B (isolate BRU/LAI) (HIV-1).
   6177..6434    +  LTR            5' LTR (truncated): truncated 5' long terminal repeat (LTR) from HIV-1
   6587..6603    -  protein_bind   lac operator: The lac repressor binds to the lac operator to inhibit transcription in E. coli. This inhibition can be relieved by adding lactose or isopropyl-β-D-thiogalactopyranoside (IPTG). lac repressor encoded by lacI
   6611..6641    -  promoter       lac promoter: promoter for the E. coli lac operon
   6656..6677    -  protein_bind   CAP binding site: CAP binding activates transcription in the presence of cAMP. E. coli catabolite activator protein
   6690..6782    -  CDS            lacI (fragment): lac repressor; lacI; The lac repressor binds to the lac operator to inhibit transcription in E. coli. This inhibition can be relieved by adding lactose or isopropyl-β-D-thiogalactopyranoside (IPTG).
   6965..7553    -  rep_origin     ori: high-copy-number ColE1/pMB1/pBR322/pUC origin of replication
   7724..8584    -  CDS            AmpR: β-lactamase; bla; confers resistance to ampicillin, carbenicillin, and related antibiotics
   8585..8689    -  promoter       AmpR promoter: bla
   8737..8871    +  polyA_signal   SV40 poly(A) signal: SV40 polyadenylation signal
   9038..329     +  CDS            nef (fragment) (across the origin): NEF_HV1BR - Experimental evidence at protein level: Swiss-Prot protein existence level 1. Extracellular Nef protein targets CD4(+) T-lymphocytes for apoptosis by interacting with CXCR4 surface receptors (PubMed:14990729). From Human immunodeficiency virus type 1 group M subtype B (isolate BRU/LAI) (HIV-1).
>Addgene plasmid #225677 | pLVX-EGFP-HOTag3 | addgene full sequence | sequence record 498832 | Addgene NGS Result
TGGAAGGGCTAATTCACTCCCAAAGAAGACAAGATATCCTTGATCTGTGGATCTACCACACACAAGGCTA
CTTCCCTGATTAGCAGAACTACACACCAGGGCCAGGGGTCAGATATCCACTGACCTTTGGATGGTGCTAC
AAGCTAGTACCAGTTGAGCCAGATAAGGTAGAAGAGGCCAATAAAGGAGAGAACACCAGCTTGTTACACC
CTGTGAGCCTGCATGGGATGGATGACCCGGAGAGAGAAGTGTTAGAGTGGAGGTTTGACAGCCGCCTAGC
ATTTCATCACGTGGCCCGAGAGCTGCATCCGGAGTACTTCAAGAACTGCTGATATCGAGCTTGCTACAAG
GGACTTTCCGCTGGGGACTTTCCAGGGAGGCGTGGCCTGGGCGGGACTGGGGAGTGGCGAGCCCTCAGAT
CCTGCATATAAGCAGCTGCTTTTTGCCTGTACTGGGTCTCTCTGGTTAGACCAGATCTGAGCCTGGGAGC
TCTCTGGCTAACTAGGGAACCCACTGCTTAAGCCTCAATAAAGCTTGCCTTGAGTGCTTCAAGTAGTGTG
TGCCCGTCTGTTGTGTGACTCTGGTAACTAGAGATCCCTCAGACCCTTTTAGTCAGTGTGGAAAATCTCT
AGCAGTGGCGCCCGAACAGGGACTTGAAAGCGAAAGGGAAACCAGAGGAGCTCTCTCGACGCAGGACTCG
GCTTGCTGAAGCGCGCACGGCAAGAGGCGAGGGGCGGCGACTGGTGAGTACGCCAAAAATTTTGACTAGC
GGAGGCTAGAAGGAGAGAGATGGGTGCGAGAGCGTCAGTATTAAGCGGGGGAGAATTAGATCGCGATGGG
AAAAAATTCGGTTAAGGCCAGGGGGAAAGAAAAAATATAAATTAAAACATATAGTATGGGCAAGCAGGGA
GCTAGAACGATTCGCAGTTAATCCTGGCCTGTTAGAAACATCAGAAGGCTGTAGACAAATACTGGGACAG
CTACAACCATCCCTTCAGACAGGATCAGAAGAACTTAGATCATTATATAATACAGTAGCAACCCTCTATT
GTGTGCATCAAAGGATAGAGATAAAAGACACCAAGGAAGCTTTAGACAAGATAGAGGAAGAGCAAAACAA
AAGTAAGACCACCGCACAGCAAGCGGCCGGCCGCTGATCTTCAGACCTGGAGGAGGAGATATGAGGGACA
ATTGGAGAAGTGAATTATATAAATATAAAGTAGTAAAAATTGAACCATTAGGAGTAGCACCCACCAAGGC
AAAGAGAAGAGTGGTGCAGAGAGAAAAAAGAGCAGTGGGAATAGGAGCTTTGTTCCTTGGGTTCTTGGGA
GCAGCAGGAAGCACTATGGGCGCAGCGTCAATGACGCTGACGGTACAGGCCAGACAATTATTGTCTGGTA
TAGTGCAGCAGCAGAACAATTTGCTGAGGGCTATTGAGGCGCAACAGCATCTGTTGCAACTCACAGTCTG
GGGCATCAAGCAGCTCCAGGCAAGAATCCTGGCTGTGGAAAGATACCTAAAGGATCAACAGCTCCTGGGG
ATTTGGGGTTGCTCTGGAAAACTCATTTGCACCACTGCTGTGCCTTGGAATGCTAGTTGGAGTAATAAAT
CTCTGGAACAGATTTGGAATCACACGACCTGGATGGAGTGGGACAGAGAAATTAACAATTACACAAGCTT
AATACACTCCTTAATTGAAGAATCGCAAAACCAGCAAGAAAAGAATGAACAAGAATTATTGGAATTAGAT
AAATGGGCAAGTTTGTGGAATTGGTTTAACATAACAAATTGGCTGTGGTATATAAAATTATTCATAATGA
TAGTAGGAGGCTTGGTAGGTTTAAGAATAGTTTTTGCTGTACTTTCTATAGTGAATAGAGTTAGGCAGGG
ATATTCACCATTATCGTTTCAGACCCACCTCCCAACCCCGAGGGGACCCGACAGGCCCGAAGGAATAGAA
GAAGAAGGTGGAGAGAGAGACAGAGACAGATCCATTCGATTAGTGAACGGATCTCGACGGTATCGCCTTT
AAAAGAAAAGGGGGGATTGGGGGGTACAGTGCAGGGGAAAGAATAGTAGACATAATAGCAACAGACATAC
AAACTAAAGAATTACAAAAACAAATTACAAAAATTCAAAATTTTCGGGTTTATTACAGGGACAGCAGAGA
TCCAGTTTATCGATAAGCTTGGGAGTTCCGCGTTACATAACTTACGGTAAATGGCCCGCCTGGCTGACCG
CCCAACGACCCCCGCCCATTGACGTCAATAATGACGTATGTTCCCATAGTAACGCCAATAGGGACTTTCC
ATTGACGTCAATGGGTGGAGTATTTACGGTAAACTGCCCACTTGGCAGTACATCAAGTGTATCATATGCC
AAGTACGCCCCCTATTGACGTCAATGACGGTAAATGGCCCGCCTGGCATTATGCCCAGTACATGACCTTA
TGGGACTTTCCTACTTGGCAGTACATCTACGTATTAGTCATCGCTATTACCATGGTGATGCGGTTTTGGC
AGTACATCAATGGGCGTGGATAGCGGTTTGACTCACGGGGATTTCCAAGTCTCCACCCCATTGACGTCAA
TGGGAGTTTGTTTTGGCACCAAAATCAACGGGACTTTCCAAAATGTCGTAACAACTCCGCCCCATTGACG
CAAATGGGCGGTAGGCGTGTACGGTGGGAGGTCTATATAAGCAGAGCTCGTTTAGTGAACCGTCAGATCG
CCTGGAGACGCCATCCACGCTGTTTTGACCTCCATAGAAGACACCGACTCTACTAGAGGATCGCTAGCGC
TACCGGACTCAGATCTCGAGGCCGCCATGGAGCGCGCCACCCGGCCCGGGCCGCGCGCGCTGCTGCTGCT
TCTGTTCCTGCTGCTGGGCTGCGCGGCGGGGATCTCGGCGGGTAGTGGAAGCAGCAAGGGCGAGGAGCTG
TTCACCGGGGTGGTGCCCATCCTGGTCGAGCTGGACGGCGACGTAAACGGCCACAAGTTCAGCGTGTCCG
GCGAGGGCGAGGGCGATGCCACCTACGGCAAGCTGACCCTGAAGTTCATCTGCACCACCGGCAAGCTGCC
CGTGCCCTGGCCCACCCTCGTGACCACCCTGACCTACGGCGTGCAGTGCTTCAGCCGCTACCCCGACCAC
ATGAAGCAGCACGACTTCTTCAAGTCCGCCATGCCCGAAGGCTACGTCCAGGAGCGCACCATCTTCTTCA
AGGACGACGGCAACTACAAGACCCGCGCCGAGGTGAAGTTCGAGGGCGACACCCTGGTGAACCGCATCGA
GCTGAAGGGCATCGACTTCAAGGAGGACGGCAACATCCTGGGGCACAAGCTGGAGTACAACTACAACAGC
CACAACGTCTATATCATGGCCGACAAGCAGAAGAACGGCATCAAGGTGAACTTCAAGATCCGCCACAACA
TCGAGGACGGCAGCGTGCAGCTCGCCGACCACTACCAGCAGAACACCCCCATCGGCGACGGCCCCGTGCT
GCTGCCCGACAACCACTACCTGAGCACCCAGTCCGCCCTGAGCAAAGACCCCAACGAGAAGCGCGATCAC
ATGGTCCTGCTGGAGTTCGTGACCGCCGCCGGGATCACTCTCGGCATGGACGAGCTGTACAAGGGATCCG
GCAGTGCTGGTGGTAGTGCTGGTGGTAGTGCTGGTGGTAGTGCTGGTGGCAGTGCTGGTGGTAGTGCTGG
TGGTAGTGCTGGTGGCTCTAGAGGAGAAATCGCAAAGAGTCTGAAAGAAATTGCAAAATCCTTGAAGGAA
ATAGCGTGGTCACTGAAAGAAATTGCCAAGTCCCTCAAAGGGAAAGATGAACTGTAAGGGCCCGGGATCC
CGCGACTCTAGATAATTCTACCGGGTAGGGGAGGCGCTTTTCCCAAGGCAGTCTGGAGCATGCGCTTTAG
CAGCCCCGCTGGGCACTTGGCGCTACACAAGTGGCCTCTGGCCTCGCACACATTCCACATCCACCGGTAG
GCGCCAACCGGCTCCGTTCTTTGGTGGCCCCTTCGCGCCACCTTCTACTCCTCCCCTAGTCAGGAAGTTC
CCCCCCGCCCCGCAGCTCGCGTCGTGCAGGACGTGACAAATGGAAGTAGCACGTCTCACTAGTCTCGTGC
AGATGGACAGCACCGCTGAGCAATGGAAGCGGGTAGGCCTTTGGGGCAGCGGCCAATAGCAGCTTTGCTC
CTTCGCTTTCTGGGCTCAGAGGCTGGGAAGGGGTGGGTCCGGGGGCGGGCTCAGGGGCGGGCTCAGGGGC
GGGGCGGGCGCCCGAAGGTCCTCCGGAGGCCCGGCATTCTGCACGCTTCAAAAGCGCACGTCTGCCGCGC
TGTTCTCCTCTTCCTCATCTCCGGGCCTTTCGACCTGCAGCCCAAGCTTACCATGACCGAGTACAAGCCC
ACGGTGCGCCTCGCCACCCGCGACGACGTCCCCAGGGCCGTACGCACCCTCGCCGCCGCGTTCGCCGACT
ACCCCGCCACGCGCCACACCGTCGATCCGGACCGCCACATCGAGCGGGTCACCGAGCTGCAAGAACTCTT
CCTCACGCGCGTCGGGCTCGACATCGGCAAGGTGTGGGTCGCGGACGACGGCGCCGCGGTGGCGGTCTGG
ACCACGCCGGAGAGCGTCGAAGCGGGGGCGGTGTTCGCCGAGATCGGCCCGCGCATGGCCGAGTTGAGCG
GTTCCCGGCTGGCCGCGCAGCAACAGATGGAAGGCCTCCTGGCGCCGCACCGGCCCAAGGAGCCCGCGTG
GTTCCTGGCCACCGTCGGCGTCTCGCCCGACCACCAGGGCAAGGGTCTGGGCAGCGCCGTCGTGCTCCCC
GGAGTGGAGGCGGCCGAGCGCGCCGGGGTGCCCGCCTTCCTGGAGACCTCCGCGCCCCGCAACCTCCCCT
TCTACGAGCGGCTCGGCTTCACCGTCACCGCCGACGTCGAGGTGCCCGAAGGACCGCGCACCTGGTGCAT
GACCCGCAAGCCCGGTGCCTGACCGCGTCTGGAACAATCAACCTCTGGATTACAAAATTTGTGAAAGATT
GACTGGTATTCTTAACTATGTTGCTCCTTTTACGCTATGTGGATACGCTGCTTTAATGCCTTTGTATCAT
GCTATTGCTTCCCGTATGGCTTTCATTTTCTCCTCCTTGTATAAATCCTGGTTGCTGTCTCTTTATGAGG
AGTTGTGGCCCGTTGTCAGGCAACGTGGCGTGGTGTGCACTGTGTTTGCTGACGCAACCCCCACTGGTTG
GGGCATTGCCACCACCTGTCAGCTCCTTTCCGGGACTTTCGCTTTCCCCCTCCCTATTGCCACGGCGGAA
CTCATCGCCGCCTGCCTTGCCCGCTGCTGGACAGGGGCTCGGCTGTTGGGCACTGACAATTCCGTGGTGT
TGTCGGGGAAGCTGACGTCCTTTCCATGGCTGCTCGCCTGTGTTGCCACCTGGATTCTGCGCGGGACGTC
CTTCTGCTACGTCCCTTCGGCCCTCAATCCAGCGGACCTTCCTTCCCGCGGCCTGCTGCCGGCTCTGCGG
CCTCTTCCGCGTCTTCGCCTTCGCCCTCAGACGAGTCGGATCTCCCTTTGGGCCGCCTCCCCGCCTGGAA
TTAATTCTGCAGTCGAGACCTAGAAAAACATGGAGCAATCACAAGTAGCAATACAGCAGCTACCAATGCT
GATTGTGCCTGGCTAGAAGCACAAGAGGAGGAGGAGGTGGGTTTTCCAGTCACACCTCAGGTACCTTTAA
GACCAATGACTTACAAGGCAGCTGTAGATCTTAGCCACTTTTTAAAAGAAAAGAGGGGACTGGAAGGGCT
AATTCACTCCCAACGAAGACAAGATATCCTTGATCTGTGGATCTACCACACACAAGGCTACTTCCCTGAT
TAGCAGAACTACACACCAGGGCCAGGGGTCAGATATCCACTGACCTTTGGATGGTGCTACAAGCTAGTAC
CAGTTGAGCCAGATAAGGTAGAAGAGGCCAATAAAGGAGAGAACACCAGCTTGTTACACCCTGTGAGCCT
GCATGGGATGGATGACCCGGAGAGAGAAGTGTTAGAGTGGAGGTTTGACAGCCGCCTAGCATTTCATCAC
GTGGCCCGAGAGCTGCATCCGGAGTACTTCAAGAACTGCTGATATCGAGCTTGCTACAAGGGACTTTCCG
CTGGGGACTTTCCAGGGAGGCGTGGCCTGGGCGGGACTGGGGAGTGGCGAGCCCTCAGATCCTGCATATA
AGCAGCTGCTTTTTGCCTGTACTGGGTCTCTCTGGTTAGACCAGATCTGAGCCTGGGAGCTCTCTGGCTA
ACTAGGGAACCCACTGCTTAAGCCTCAATAAAGCTTGCCTTGAGTGCTTCAAGTAGTGTGTGCCCGTCTG
TTGTGTGACTCTGGTAACTAGAGATCCCTCAGACCCTTTTAGTCAGTGTGGAAAATCTCTAGCAGTAGTA
GTTCATGTCATCTTATTATTCAGTATTTATAACTTGCAAAGAAATGAATATCAGAGAGTGAGAGGCCTTG
ACATTGCTAGCGTTTTACCGTCGACCTCTAGCTAGAGCTTGGCGTAATCATGGTCATAGCTGTTTCCTGT
GTGAAATTGTTATCCGCTCACAATTCCACACAACATACGAGCCGGAAGCATAAAGTGTAAAGCCTGGGGT
GCCTAATGAGTGAGCTAACTCACATTAATTGCGTTGCGCTCACTGCCCGCTTTCCAGTCGGGAAACCTGT
CGTGCCAGCTGCATTAATGAATCGGCCAACGCGCGGGGAGAGGCGGTTTGCGTATTGGGCGCTCTTCCGC
TTCCTCGCTCACTGACTCGCTGCGCTCGGTCGTTCGGCTGCGGCGAGCGGTATCAGCTCACTCAAAGGCG
GTAATACGGTTATCCACAGAATCAGGGGATAACGCAGGAAAGAACATGTGAGCAAAAGGCCAGCAAAAGG
CCAGGAACCGTAAAAAGGCCGCGTTGCTGGCGTTTTTCCATAGGCTCCGCCCCCCTGACGAGCATCACAA
AAATCGACGCTCAAGTCAGAGGTGGCGAAACCCGACAGGACTATAAAGATACCAGGCGTTTCCCCCTGGA
AGCTCCCTCGTGCGCTCTCCTGTTCCGACCCTGCCGCTTACCGGATACCTGTCCGCCTTTCTCCCTTCGG
GAAGCGTGGCGCTTTCTCATAGCTCACGCTGTAGGTATCTCAGTTCGGTGTAGGTCGTTCGCTCCAAGCT
GGGCTGTGTGCACGAACCCCCCGTTCAGCCCGACCGCTGCGCCTTATCCGGTAACTATCGTCTTGAGTCC
AACCCGGTAAGACACGACTTATCGCCACTGGCAGCAGCCACTGGTAACAGGATTAGCAGAGCGAGGTATG
TAGGCGGTGCTACAGAGTTCTTGAAGTGGTGGCCTAACTACGGCTACACTAGAAGAACAGTATTTGGTAT
CTGCGCTCTGCTGAAGCCAGTTACCTTCGGAAAAAGAGTTGGTAGCTCTTGATCCGGCAAACAAACCACC
GCTGGTAGCGGTGGTTTTTTTGTTTGCAAGCAGCAGATTACGCGCAGAAAAAAAGGATCTCAAGAAGATC
CTTTGATCTTTTCTACGGGGTCTGACGCTCAGTGGAACGAAAACTCACGTTAAGGGATTTTGGTCATGAG
ATTATCAAAAAGGATCTTCACCTAGATCCTTTTAAATTAAAAATGAAGTTTTAAATCAATCTAAAGTATA
TATGAGTAAACTTGGTCTGACAGTTACCAATGCTTAATCAGTGAGGCACCTATCTCAGCGATCTGTCTAT
TTCGTTCATCCATAGTTGCCTGACTCCCCGTCGTGTAGATAACTACGATACGGGAGGGCTTACCATCTGG
CCCCAGTGCTGCAATGATACCGCGAGACCCACGCTCACCGGCTCCAGATTTATCAGCAATAAACCAGCCA
GCCGGAAGGGCCGAGCGCAGAAGTGGTCCTGCAACTTTATCCGCCTCCATCCAGTCTATTAATTGTTGCC
GGGAAGCTAGAGTAAGTAGTTCGCCAGTTAATAGTTTGCGCAACGTTGTTGCCATTGCTACAGGCATCGT
GGTGTCACGCTCGTCGTTTGGTATGGCTTCATTCAGCTCCGGTTCCCAACGATCAAGGCGAGTTACATGA
TCCCCCATGTTGTGCAAAAAAGCGGTTAGCTCCTTCGGTCCTCCGATCGTTGTCAGAAGTAAGTTGGCCG
CAGTGTTATCACTCATGGTTATGGCAGCACTGCATAATTCTCTTACTGTCATGCCATCCGTAAGATGCTT
TTCTGTGACTGGTGAGTACTCAACCAAGTCATTCTGAGAATAGTGTATGCGGCGACCGAGTTGCTCTTGC
CCGGCGTCAATACGGGATAATACCGCGCCACATAGCAGAACTTTAAAAGTGCTCATCATTGGAAAACGTT
CTTCGGGGCGAAAACTCTCAAGGATCTTACCGCTGTTGAGATCCAGTTCGATGTAACCCACTCGTGCACC
CAACTGATCTTCAGCATCTTTTACTTTCACCAGCGTTTCTGGGTGAGCAAAAACAGGAAGGCAAAATGCC
GCAAAAAAGGGAATAAGGGCGACACGGAAATGTTGAATACTCATACTCTTCCTTTTTCAATATTATTGAA
GCATTTATCAGGGTTATTGTCTCATGAGCGGATACATATTTGAATGTATTTAGAAAAATAAACAAATAGG
GGTTCCGCGCACATTTCCCCGAAAAGTGCCACCTGACGTCGACGGATCGGGAGATCAACTTGTTTATTGC
AGCTTATAATGGTTACAAATAAAGCAATAGCATCACAAATTTCACAAATAAAGCATTTTTTTCACTGCAT
TCTAGTTGTGGTTTGTCCAAACTCATCAATGTATCTTATCATGTCTGGATCAACTGGATAACTCAAGCTA
ACCAAAATCATCCCAAACTTCCCACCCCATACCCTATTACCACTGCCAATTACCTGTGGTTTCATTTACT
CTAAACCTGTGATTCCTCTGAATTATTTTCATTTTAAAGAAATTGTATTTGTTAAATATGTACTACAAAC
TTAGTAGT
